Addgene plasmid #221114: pRS415-TEF1pr-MFA-Igkappa-FAPoptim-STE3
Purpose: FAP tagged STE3 (N-terminally tagged, optimized for yeast expression) under the Tef1 promoter with 2xMYC tag and MFA1 signal sequence to help target construct to the ER
Depositing lab: Allyson O’Donnell. Depositing organization: University of Pittsburgh (University, School of Medicine, and Cancer Institute). Publication: Optimization of the fluorogen-activating protein tag for quantitative protein trafficking and colocalization studies in S. cerevisiae. Oppenheimer KG, Hager NA, McAtee CK, Filiztekin E, Shang C, Warnick JA, Bruchez MP, Brodsky JL, Prosser DC, Kwiatkowski AV, O'Donnell AF. Mol Biol Cell. 2024 Jul 1;35(7):mr5. doi: 10.1091/mbc.E24-04-0174. Epub 2024 May 29. PubMed 38809589.
Backbone
  Vector backbone: pRS415
  Vector type: Yeast Expression
  Selectable markers: LEU2
Growth in bacteria
  Bacterial resistance: Ampicillin, 100 μg/mL
  Growth temperature: 37°C
  Growth strain: DH5alpha
  Copy number: Low Copy
Gene/Insert
  Gene/Insert name: MFA-IgKappa-FAPoptim-STE3
  Species: S. cerevisiae (budding yeast)
  Promoter: TEF1
  Cloning method: Restriction Enzyme; 5′ cloning site Unknown (unknown if destroyed)
Terms and licenses: Academic/Nonprofit Terms; Industry Terms: Not Available to Industry
Depositor comments: The pRS415-TEF1pr-MFA-NFAPoptim plasmid was used to insert the Ste3 coding sequence as an in-frame N-terminal fusion to FAP. The Ste3 coding sequence (lacking the stop codon) was inserted into the SmaI and XhoI restriction enzyme sites. The resulting plasmid contains the MFA1 ER targeting and secretion sequence, an N-terminal FAPoptim tag on Ste3.
How to cite: pRS415-TEF1pr-MFA-Igkappa-FAPoptim-STE3 was a gift from Allyson O’Donnell (Addgene plasmid # 221114 ; http://n2t.net/addgene:221114 ; RRID:Addgene_221114)
