[The description below was written by a language model from this plasmid's Addgene catalogue record and pLannotate feature annotations shown in this document.]
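Description:
pRS415-TEF1pr-MFA-Igkappa-FAPoptim-STE3 is a low-copy yeast expression shuttle plasmid of about 9.1 kb built on the pRS415 backbone. In Saccharomyces cerevisiae it is maintained through a CEN6/ARS element, which keeps it at roughly one to a few copies per cell, and is selected by complementation of leucine auxotrophy with the LEU2 marker under its own promoter. In E. coli it replicates from a ColE1/pUC-type origin with ampicillin resistance. An f1 origin, lacZα remnants and flanking T7 and T3 promoters are carried over from the parental polylinker region.

The expression cassette is driven by the constitutive TEF1 promoter and closed by the CYC1 terminator. It encodes a single fusion protein that begins with a yeast mating-factor prepro secretion signal, followed by the mouse Igκ leader. The catalogue calls the secretion signal MFA1, whereas the sequence annotation identifies it as a fragment of the α-factor (MFα1) signal containing a Kex2 cleavage site. Next comes the yeast-codon-optimised fluorogen-activating protein (FAPoptim), which the annotation detects as two tandem mouse immunoglobulin lambda variable-like domains, consistent with an antibody-derived tag. The fusion ends with the full STE3 coding sequence, the receptor for the a-factor pheromone. The catalogue also lists a 2xMYC tag, which is not annotated separately in the feature table. The signal sequences direct the N-terminal tag into the ER lumen, so that it should end up on the extracellular face of Ste3. FAP tags fluoresce only on binding a fluorogen dye. According to the associated publication title, the construct is used for quantitative trafficking and colocalisation studies of this membrane protein in yeast.
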