Features (pLannotate 1.2.2; 26 found; start..end, strand, type, name):
    130..180     +  misc_feature   bom (fragment): basis of mobility region from pBR322
    179..295     +  CDS            NFS1 (fragment): NFS1_YEAST - Also known as SPL1 From Saccharomyces cerevisiae (strain ATCC 204508 / S288c) (Baker's yeast).
    657..1751    -  CDS            LEU2: 3-isopropylmalate dehydrogenase, required for leucine biosynthesis; S. cerevisiae LEU2; yeast auxotrophic marker
   1752..2159    -  promoter       LEU2 promoter: S. cerevisiae LEU2
   2299..2376    -  CDS            YO192_YEAST (fragment): Experimental evidence at protein level: Swiss-Prot protein existence level 1. From Saccharomyces cerevisiae (strain ATCC 204508 / S288c) (Baker's yeast).
   2407..2459    +  misc_feature   bom (fragment): basis of mobility region from pBR322
   2487..2915    -  rep_origin     f1 ori (sequence partly withheld): f1 bacteriophage origin of replication; arrow indicates direction of (+) strand synthesis
   2919..3074    -  CDS            lacZα (fragment): LacZα fragment of β-galactosidase; lacZ fragment
   3082..3100    +  promoter       T7 promoter: promoter for bacteriophage T7 RNA polymerase
   3119..3366    -  terminator     CYC1 terminator: S. cerevisiae CYC1; transcription terminator for CYC1
   3375..4784    -  CDS            STE3: STE3_YEAST - Experimental evidence at protein level: Swiss-Prot protein existence level 1. Receptor for the peptide pheromone a factor. From Saccharomyces cerevisiae (strain ATCC 204508 / S288c) (Baker's yeast).
   4877..5203    -  CDS            LV1C_MOUSE: Experimental evidence at protein level: Swiss-Prot protein existence level 1. From Mus musculus (Mouse).
   5267..5593    -  CDS            LV1C_MOUSE: Experimental evidence at protein level: Swiss-Prot protein existence level 1. From Mus musculus (Mouse).
   5609..5671    -  sig_peptide    Igκ leader: leader sequence from mouse immunoglobulin κ light chain
   5671..5920    -  CDS            α-factor secretion signal (fragment): N-terminal secretion signal from S. cerevisiae alpha-factor; MFα1; Cleavage by the Kex2 protease occurs after the dibasic KR sequence.
   5930..6328    -  promoter       TEF1 promoter: S. cerevisiae TEF1; promoter for EF-1α
   6346..6364    -  promoter       T3 promoter: promoter for bacteriophage T3 RNA polymerase
   6409..6425    -  protein_bind   lac operator: The lac repressor binds to the lac operator to inhibit transcription in E. coli. This inhibition can be relieved by adding lactose or isopropyl-β-D-thiogalactopyranoside (IPTG). lac repressor encoded by lacI
   6433..6463    -  promoter       lac promoter: promoter for the E. coli lac operon
   6478..6499    -  protein_bind   CAP binding site: CAP binding activates transcription in the presence of cAMP. E. coli catabolite activator protein
   6512..6604    -  CDS            lacI (fragment): lac repressor; lacI; The lac repressor binds to the lac operator to inhibit transcription in E. coli. This inhibition can be relieved by adding lactose or isopropyl-β-D-thiogalactopyranoside (IPTG).
   6787..7375    -  rep_origin     ori: high-copy-number ColE1/pMB1/pBR322/pUC origin of replication
   7546..8406    -  CDS            AmpR: β-lactamase; bla; confers resistance to ampicillin, carbenicillin, and related antibiotics
   8407..8511    -  promoter       AmpR promoter: bla
   8548..9051    +  misc_feature   CEN/ARS: S. cerevisiae CEN6 centromere fused to an autonomously replicating sequence
   9120..28      +  CDS            rop (fragment) (across the origin): Rop protein, which maintains plasmids at low copy number; rop
>Addgene plasmid #221114 | pRS415-TEF1pr-MFA-Igkappa-FAPoptim-STE3 | addgene full sequence | sequence record 442461 | Addgene NGS Result
TTTCGGTGATGACGGTGAAAACCTCTGACACATGCAGCTCCCGGAGACGGTCACAGCTTGTCTGTAAGCG
GATGCCGGGAGCAGACAAGCCCGTCAGGGCGCGTCAGCGGGTGTTGGCGGGTGTCGGGGCTGGCTTAACT
ATGCGGCATCAGAGCAGATTGTACTGAGAGTGCACCATATCGACTACGTCGTTAAGGCCGTTTCTGACAG
AGTAAAATTCTTGAGGGAACTTTCACCATTATGGGAAATGGTTCAAGAAGGTATTGACTTAAACTCCATC
AAATGGTCAGGTCATTGAGTGTTTTTTATTTGTTGTATTTTTTTTTTTTTAGAGAAAATCCTCCAATATA
TAAATTAGGAATCATAGTTTCATGATTTTCTGTTACACCTAACTTTTTGTGTGGTGCCCTCCTCCTTGTC
AATATTAATGTTAAAGTGCAATTCTTTTTCCTTATCACGTTGAGCCATTAGTATCAATTTGCTTACCTGT
ATTCCTTTACATCCTCCTTTTTCTCCTTCTTGATAAATGTATGTAGATTGCGTATATAGTTTCGTCTACC
CTATGAACATATTCCATTTTGTAATTTCGTGTCGTTTCTATTATGAATTTCATTTATAAAGTTTATGTAC
AAATATCATAAAAAAAGAGAATCTTTTTAAGCAAGGATTTTCTTAACTTCTTCGGCGACAGCATCACCGA
CTTCGGTGGTACTGTTGGAACCACCTAAATCACCAGTTCTGATACCTGCATCCAAAACCTTTTTAACTGC
ATCTTCAATGGCCTTACCTTCTTCAGGCAAGTTCAATGACAATTTCAACATCATTGCAGCAGACAAGATA
GTGGCGATAGGGTTGACCTTATTCTTTGGCAAATCTGGAGCAGAACCGTGGCATGGTTCGTACAAACCAA
ATGCGGTGTTCTTGTCTGGCAAAGAGGCCAAGGACGCAGATGGCAACAAACCCAAGGAACCTGGGATAAC
GGAGGCTTCATCGGAGATGATATCACCAAACATGTTGCTGGTGATTATAATACCATTTAGGTGGGTTGGG
TTCTTAACTAGGATCATGGCGGCAGAATCAATCAATTGATGTTGAACCTTCAATGTAGGGAATTCGTTCT
TGATGGTTTCCTCCACAGTTTTTCTCCATAATCTTGAAGAGGCCAAAACATTAGCTTTATCCAAGGACCA
AATAGGCAATGGTGGCTCATGTTGTAGGGCCATGAAAGCGGCCATTCTTGTGATTCTTTGCACTTCTGGA
ACGGTGTATTGTTCACTATCCCAAGCGACACCATCACCATCGTCTTCCTTTCTCTTACCAAAGTAAATAC
CTCCCACTAATTCTCTGACAACAACGAAGTCAGTACCTTTAGCAAATTGTGGCTTGATTGGAGATAAGTC
TAAAAGAGAGTCGGATGCAAAGTTACATGGTCTTAAGTTGGCGTACAATTGAAGTTCTTTACGGATTTTT
AGTAAACCTTGTTCAGGTCTAACACTACCGGTACCCCATTTAGGACCACCCACAGCACCTAACAAAACGG
CATCAGCCTTCTTGGAGGCTTCCAGCGCCTCATCTGGAAGTGGAACACCTGTAGCATCGATAGCAGCACC
ACCAATTAAATGATTTTCGAAATCGAACTTGACATTGGAACGAACATCAGAAATAGCTTTAAGAACCTTA
ATGGCTTCGGCTGTGATTTCTTGACCAACGTGGTCACCTGGCAAAACGACGATCTTCTTAGGGGCAGACA
TTAGAATGGTATATCCTTGAAATATATATATATATATTGCTGAAATGTAAAAGGTAAGAAAAGTTAGAAA
GTAAGACGATTGCTAACCACCTATTGGAAAAAACAATAGGTCCTTAAATAATATTGTCAACTTCAAGTAT
TGTGATGCAAGCATTTAGTCATGAACGCTTCTCTATTCTATATGAAAAGCCGGTTCCGGCGCTCTCACCT
TTCCTTTTTCTCCCAATTTTTCAGTTGAAAAAGGTATATGCGTCAGGCGACCTCTGAAATTAACAAAAAA
TTTCCAGTCATCGAATTTGATTCTGTGCGATAGCGCCCCTGTGTGTTCTCGTTATGTTGAGGAAAAAAAT
AATGGTTGCTAAGAGATTCGAACTCTTGCATCTTACGATACCTGAGTATTCCCACAGTTAACTGCGGTCA
AGATATTTCTTGAATCAGGCGCCTTAGACCGCTCGGCCAAACAACCAATTACTTGTTGAGAAATAGAGTA
TAATTATCCTATAAATATAACGTTTTTGAACACACATGAACAAGGAAGTACAGGACAATTGATTTTGAAG
AGAATGTGGATTTTGATGTAATTGTTGGGATTCCATTTTTAATAAGGCAATAATATTAGGTATGTAGATA
TACTAGAAGTTCTCCTCGACCGGTCGATATGCGGTGTGAAATACCGCACAGATGCGTAAGGAGAAAATAC
CGCATCAGGAAATTGTAAGCGTTAATATTTTGTTAAAATTCGCGTTAAATTTTTGTTAAATCAGCTCATT
TTTTAACCAATAGGCCGAAATCGGCAAAATCCCTTATAAATCAAAAGAATAGACCGAGATAGGGT
[37 nt withheld, positions 2586-2622]
AAAGAACGTGGACTCCAACGTCAAAGG
[49 nt withheld, positions 2650-2698]
T
[91 nt withheld, positions 2700-2790]
G
[124 nt withheld, positions 2792-2915]
CCATTCGCCATTCAGGCTGCGCAACTGTTGGGAAGGGCGATCGGTGCGGGCCTCTTCGCTATTACGCCAG
CTGGCGAAAGGGGGATGTGCTGCAAGGCGATTAAGTTGGGTAACGCCAGGGTTTTCCCAGTCACGACGTT
GTAAAACGACGGCCAGTGAGCGCGCGTAATACGACTCACTATAGGGCGAATTGGGTACCGGCCGCAAATT
AAAGCCTTCGAGCGTCCCAAAACCTTCTCAAGCAAGGTTTTCAGTATAATGTTACATGCGTACACGCGTC
TGTACAGAAAAAAAAGAAAAATTTGAAATATAAATAACGTTCTTAATACTAACATAACTATAAAAAAATA
AATAGGGACCTAGACTTCAGGTTGTCTAACTCCTTCCTTTTCGGTTAGAGCGGATGTGGGGGGAGGGCGT
GAATGTAAGCGTGACATAACTAATTACATGACTCGAGTAAGGGCCTGCAGTATTTTCTGAACTATGTTCG
TTTGAGCTTGAATTCTCTTCTTTTGAAGCTGGAGAGTAGCAAAGACTTTCCCCTTCAAAATTGGAGCTTG
CAGAATTATGAAGCTTTTCTGAATAATCGAGAGTAACTTTTGAGAATCCTCCAAGTGATATTTCGTCGTC
AAAGCTCTGTCCTTGCGTGACGTAAGGGATGTGCCTACTTTCTTTTAGGTCTATTTCATCAAGAATATCA
TCTGTTTCTTTATCAGCAAACAAATATTTTTTGCTTTTATTTTGAGATTTTCTAGGATCATCTGGAATCC
TATAGTCGACATAGAAATGCGCTTGTGATATTGGTGTACCTACACAGGGAGAATAGTTTTCTGTACACGT
GGAGATATAGTTCTCAGAGTCTGTAGAAAATGGGTTACGGCTCTCTTTGCGTGAGGACAGCTTGTTTAGC
AATATGCCTACTCGTTTTTCCTTATTCTTATCAATGAATCTTTTCCACATGTCAAGTACAAATCCTAGTT
TGATGGAACGCAGGAATTTAGAGTACATATGCAAAGCATCAGAACCTAAGCCAAAGATTAGAAATACTAG
GTAAGACATCAAAACATAAAGCCATATATTATAAATTGGTCTGCCAGGGTCAAATTTAATAATGGTATTC
CAGATGGTGCTGGAATGGGTATTTTTAAAAGTATAGTGTCCTTCTACCTGCTGTAAATCTTGAACAAAGG
TGTAAACAGAAAAAGGGAACATGACTAAAATAATAATGAAACAGAATATCAACAGCCTTGCGAACCTTGT
CAGGTTTAAACCTGAATTGGTACAGTGTAAAATATCCCTAACGTCCTTGCGTTTTTTATAAAACACGAAC
AGTACTAAGGTGGCATAAACAGCGCCCACAAATGACCATATAAGCATCCACATGGTATACAAAACAGTGG
TAATCCATGTCGGAGACAATAAGTTTTGGCAACCGTTGTAACGAGCGATACCATATCTAAATACTTGTAA
CAGATATGAAAATCCCATGACCATGACAGGTGTGAACAAGCTAATCACAAGGTCCTTGACGATTTTCGTC
CATGATGAAAGATCCGGTAAAACACTATCTGCCTTCAAAATTGTATGCAAGTTGTAAATGATGTTGGTAA
CGGCACATGATATGCCAATATTCGCACCAACCTGCAACTTGATGACAATATCACACCAACCTTTACCATC
CCATCTCGTGAGGAAATCGTCGTCACTCCATATTGCCGCATCTACAATACACGTTAAATTCATTGTAAGA
AGCCATGTTATCAAAATGATTGCTGGAATATTCTTGGTATGTGAATGCCATGCTAAAGGGGGAGCTAATA
GTATCACAGCTAGCAAACAAAGCCCTATTATTGCTGACTTGTATGACATCCCGGGGGGCGACCCGCACCC
GCACCCGCCAGGTCCTCCTCGCTGATCAGCTTCTGCTCCAGGTCCTCCTCGCTGATCAGCTTCTGCTCAG
ACAAAACAGTCAATTGAGTACCACCACCGAACAAGTAACCGTCAACGTCAGACAAAGAACAGTAGTATTC
AGCTTCGTCTTCTGGTTGAGCGTCAGAGATAGTCAAAGCAGCCTTAGCACCCAACAAAGAACCAGAGAAT
CTACCTGGAGTCCAAGAGTACTTCTTGTCAGTGTCGAAGATCAAAGCTCTTGGAGCTTGACCTGGCTTTT
GTTGGAACCAGTTAGCGTAGTGACCAGAAGTAACAGCACCAGTACCAGAACCACAAGTCAAGATAACAGT
ACCACCTGGAGAAACAGTAACAGATGGTTCTTGAGTAACAACAGCTTGAGAACCACCACCACCAGAACCA
CCACCACCAGAACCACCACCACCAGAACCACCACCACCAGACAAAACAGTCAATTGAGTACCACCACCGA
ACAAGTAACCGTCAACGTCAGACAAAGAACAGTAGTATTCAGCTTCGTCTTCTGGTTGAGCGTCAGAGAT
AGTCAAAGCAGCCTTAGCACCCAACAAAGAACCAGAGAATCTACCTGGAGTCCAAGAGTACTTCTTGTCA
GTGTCGAAGATCAAAGCTCTTGGAGCTTGACCTGGCTTTTGTTGGAACCAGTTAGCGTAGTGACCAGAAG
TAACAGCACCAGTACCAGAACCACAAGTCAAGATAACAGTACCACCTGGAGAAACAGTAACAGATGGTTC
TTGAGTAACAACAGCTTGCATGGATCCACTAGTGTCACCAGTGGAACCTGGAACCCAGAGCAGCAGTACC
CATAGCAGGAGTGTGTCTGTCTCCATATCCAAAGATACCCCTTCTTCTTTAGCAGCAATGCTGGCAATAG
TAGTATTTATAAACAATAACCCGTTATTTGTGCTGTTGGAAAATGGCAAAACAGCAACATCGAAATCCCC
TTCTAAATCTAAGTAACCGATGACAGCTTCAGCCGGAATTTGTGCCGTTTCATCTTCTGTTGTAGTGTTG
ACTGGAGCAGCTAATGCGGAGGATGCTGCGAATAAAACTGCAGTAAAAATTGAAGGAAATCTCATTCTAG
AAAACTTAGATTAGATTGCTATGCTTTCTTTCTAATGAGCAAGAAGTAAAAAAAGTTGTAATAGAACAAG
AAAAATGAAACTGAAACTTGAGAAATTGAAGACCGTTTATTAACTTAAATATCAATGGGAGGTCATCGAA
AGAGAAAAAAATCAAAAAAAAAATTTTCAAGAAAAAGAAACGTGATAAAAATTTTTATTGCCTTTTTCGA
CGAAGAAAAAGAAACGAGGCGGTCTCTTTTTTCTTTTCCAAACCTTTAGTACGGGTAATTAACGACACCC
TAGAGGAAGAAAGAGGGGAAATTTAGTATGCTGTGCTTGGGTGTTTTGAAGTGGTACGGCGATGCGCGGA
GTCCGAGAAAATCTGGAAGAGTAAAAAAGGAGTAGAAACATTTTGAAGCTATGAGCTCCAGCTTTTGTTC
CCTTTAGTGAGGGTTAATTGCGCGCTTGGCGTAATCATGGTCATAGCTGTTTCCTGTGTGAAATTGTTAT
CCGCTCACAATTCCACACAACATACGAGCCGGAAGCATAAAGTGTAAAGCCTGGGGTGCCTAATGAGTGA
GCTAACTCACATTAATTGCGTTGCGCTCACTGCCCGCTTTCCAGTCGGGAAACCTGTCGTGCCAGCTGCA
TTAATGAATCGGCCAACGCGCGGGGAGAGGCGGTTTGCGTATTGGGCGCTCTTCCGCTTCCTCGCTCACT
GACTCGCTGCGCTCGGTCGTTCGGCTGCGGCGAGCGGTATCAGCTCACTCAAAGGCGGTAATACGGTTAT
CCACAGAATCAGGGGATAACGCAGGAAAGAACATGTGAGCAAAAGGCCAGCAAAAGGCCAGGAACCGTAA
AAAGGCCGCGTTGCTGGCGTTTTTCCATAGGCTCCGCCCCCCTGACGAGCATCACAAAAATCGACGCTCA
AGTCAGAGGTGGCGAAACCCGACAGGACTATAAAGATACCAGGCGTTTCCCCCTGGAAGCTCCCTCGTGC
GCTCTCCTGTTCCGACCCTGCCGCTTACCGGATACCTGTCCGCCTTTCTCCCTTCGGGAAGCGTGGCGCT
TTCTCATAGCTCACGCTGTAGGTATCTCAGTTCGGTGTAGGTCGTTCGCTCCAAGCTGGGCTGTGTGCAC
GAACCCCCCGTTCAGCCCGACCGCTGCGCCTTATCCGGTAACTATCGTCTTGAGTCCAACCCGGTAAGAC
ACGACTTATCGCCACTGGCAGCAGCCACTGGTAACAGGATTAGCAGAGCGAGGTATGTAGGCGGTGCTAC
AGAGTTCTTGAAGTGGTGGCCTAACTACGGCTACACTAGAAGAACAGTATTTGGTATCTGCGCTCTGCTG
AAGCCAGTTACCTTCGGAAAAAGAGTTGGTAGCTCTTGATCCGGCAAACAAACCACCGCTGGTAGCGGTG
GTTTTTTTGTTTGCAAGCAGCAGATTACGCGCAGAAAAAAAGGATCTCAAGAAGATCCTTTGATCTTTTC
TACGGGGTCTGACGCTCAGTGGAACGAAAACTCACGTTAAGGGATTTTGGTCATGAGATTATCAAAAAGG
ATCTTCACCTAGATCCTTTTAAATTAAAAATGAAGTTTTAAATCAATCTAAAGTATATATGAGTAAACTT
GGTCTGACAGTTACCAATGCTTAATCAGTGAGGCACCTATCTCAGCGATCTGTCTATTTCGTTCATCCAT
AGTTGCCTGACTCCCCGTCGTGTAGATAACTACGATACGGGAGGGCTTACCATCTGGCCCCAGTGCTGCA
ATGATACCGCGAGACCCACGCTCACCGGCTCCAGATTTATCAGCAATAAACCAGCCAGCCGGAAGGGCCG
AGCGCAGAAGTGGTCCTGCAACTTTATCCGCCTCCATCCAGTCTATTAATTGTTGCCGGGAAGCTAGAGT
AAGTAGTTCGCCAGTTAATAGTTTGCGCAACGTTGTTGCCATTGCTACAGGCATCGTGGTGTCACGCTCG
TCGTTTGGTATGGCTTCATTCAGCTCCGGTTCCCAACGATCAAGGCGAGTTACATGATCCCCCATGTTGT
GCAAAAAAGCGGTTAGCTCCTTCGGTCCTCCGATCGTTGTCAGAAGTAAGTTGGCCGCAGTGTTATCACT
CATGGTTATGGCAGCACTGCATAATTCTCTTACTGTCATGCCATCCGTAAGATGCTTTTCTGTGACTGGT
GAGTACTCAACCAAGTCATTCTGAGAATAGTGTATGCGGCGACCGAGTTGCTCTTGCCCGGCGTCAATAC
GGGATAATACCGCGCCACATAGCAGAACTTTAAAAGTGCTCATCATTGGAAAACGTTCTTCGGGGCGAAA
ACTCTCAAGGATCTTACCGCTGTTGAGATCCAGTTCGATGTAACCCACTCGTGCACCCAACTGATCTTCA
GCATCTTTTACTTTCACCAGCGTTTCTGGGTGAGCAAAAACAGGAAGGCAAAATGCCGCAAAAAAGGGAA
TAAGGGCGACACGGAAATGTTGAATACTCATACTCTTCCTTTTTCAATATTATTGAAGCATTTATCAGGG
TTATTGTCTCATGAGCGGATACATATTTGAATGTATTTAGAAAAATAAACAAATAGGGGTTCCGCGCACA
TTTCCCCGAAAAGTGCCACCTGGGTCCTTTTCATCACGTGCTATAAAAATAATTATAATTTAAATTTTTT
AATATAAATATATAAATTAAAAATAGAAAGTAAAAAAAGAAATTAAAGAAAAAATAGTTTTTGTTTTCCG
AAGATGTAAAAGACTCTAGGGGGATCGCCAACAAATACTACCTTTTATCTTGCTCTTCCTGCTCTCAGGT
ATTAATGCCGAATTGTTTCATCTTGTCTGTGTAGAAGACCACACACGAAAATCCTGTGATTTTACATTTT
ACTTATCGTTAATCGAATGTATATCTATTTAATCTGCTTTTCTTGTCTAATAAATATATATGTAAAGTAC
GCTTTTTGTTGAAATTTTTTAAACCTTTGTTTATTTTTTTTTCTTCATTCCGTAACTCTTCTACCTTCTT
TATTTACTTTCTAAAATCCAAATACAAAACATAAAAATAAATAAACACAGAGTAAATTCCCAAATTATTC
CATCATTAAAAGATACGAGGCGCGTGTAAGTTACAGGCAAGCGATCCGTCCTAAGAAACCATTATTATCA
TGACATTAACCTATAAAAATAGGCGTATCACGAGGCCCTTTCGTCTCGCGCG
